Addgene plasmid #23631: pDONR223-PIP5KL1
Depositing lab: William Hahn & David Root. Depositing organization: Dana-Farber Cancer Institute. Publication: COT drives resistance to RAF inhibition through MAP kinase pathway reactivation. Johannessen CM, Boehm JS, Kim SY, Thomas SR, Wardwell L, Johnson LA, Emery CM, Stransky N, Cogdill AP, Barretina J, Caponigro G, Hieronymus H, Murray RR, Salehi-Ashtiani K, Hill DE, Vidal M, Zhao JJ, Yang X, Alkan O, Kim S, Harris JL, Wilson CJ, Myer VE, Finan PM, Root DE, Roberts TM, Golub T, Flaherty KT, Dummer R, Weber BL, Sellers WR, Schlegel R, Wargo JA, Hahn WC, Garraway LA. Nature. 2010 Dec 16;468(7326):968-72. doi: 10.1038/nature09627 PubMed 21107320.
Backbone
  Vector backbone: pDONR223
  Backbone manufacturer: Invitrogen
  Backbone size w/o insert (bp): 5005
  Vector type: Gateway Donor vector
Growth in bacteria
  Bacterial resistance: Spectinomycin, 50 μg/mL
  Growth temperature: 37°C
  Growth strain: DH5alpha
  Copy number: High Copy
Gene/Insert
  Gene/Insert name: PIP5KL1 (alt name: phosphatidylinositol-4-phosphate 5-kinase-like 1)
  Species: H. sapiens (human)
  Insert size (bp): 576
  Entrez Gene: PIP5KL1 (a.k.a. PIPKH)
  Cloning method: Gateway Cloning
  Sequencing primers: 5′ M13pUC-fwd; 3′ M13rev
Terms and licenses: Academic/Nonprofit Terms; Industry Terms: Not Available to Industry
Depositor comments: The ORF has no Stop codon. This design enables easy recombination into a destination vector to add an epitope tag of choice and Stop codon to the ORF. Do NOT use this plasmid directly for transfections. A set of 4 custom lentiviral vectors is available ( pLX301 (http://www.addgene.org/25895/) , pLX302 (http://www.addgene.org/25896/) , pLX303 (http://www.addgene.org/25897/) , pLX304 (http://www.addgene.org/25890/) ) to be used to express these ORFs in mammalian cells. These plasmids are not included in the kit and must be ordered separately.
How to cite: pDONR223-PIP5KL1 was a gift from William Hahn & David Root (Addgene plasmid # 23631 ; http://n2t.net/addgene:23631 ; RRID:Addgene_23631)
