[The description below was written by a language model from this plasmid's Addgene catalogue record.]
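Description:
pDONR223-PIP5KL1 is a Gateway entry clone built on the Invitrogen pDONR223 donor backbone (about 5 kb without insert), carrying an open reading frame from the human gene PIP5KL1 (phosphatidylinositol-4-phosphate 5-kinase-like 1, also known as PIPKH). The recorded insert is 576 bp and was introduced by Gateway recombination. The plasmid is maintained in E. coli at high copy number and selected with spectinomycin. No feature table accompanies the record, so the origin of replication and the exact recombination sites flanking the ORF are not itemised. In a clone of this type the insert would normally sit between attL sites that allow transfer into attR-containing destination vectors by an LR reaction. M13 forward and reverse primer sites on either side of the insert are listed for sequence verification.

The ORF has no stop codon. This "open" design lets the coding sequence be recombined in frame into a destination vector that supplies a C-terminal epitope tag of choice along with the stop codon. The depositors state that the plasmid should not be transfected directly; as a donor-vector clone it serves purely as a shuttle and storage form of the ORF. They point to a set of custom lentiviral destination vectors (pLX301 to pLX304), obtained separately, for expressing such ORFs in mammalian cells. The clone appears to belong to a kit of ORF clones and is associated with a study that examined how resistance to RAF inhibition arises through reactivation of the MAP kinase pathway. Its typical use is as source material for building tagged PIP5KL1 expression constructs for gain-of-function experiments.
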