>Addgene plasmid #23631 | pDONR223-PIP5KL1 | depositor partial sequence | sequence record 10692 | Author sequence
ATGCAGAGCGTCTTCTACCCCGCCGGCCGCATCTCCGAGAGGTATGACATCAAAGGCTGCGAGGTGAGCC
GCTGGGTGGATCCCGCCCCTGAGGGCAGCCCCCTTGTTCTGGTGCTGAAGGACCTCAACTTTCAGGGCAA
GACCATCAACCTGGGGCCCCAGCGGAGCTGGTTCCTCCGCCAGATGGAACTGGATACCACCTTCCTCCGG
GAGCTCAACGTGCTGGATTACAGCCTCCTGATAGCCTTCCAACGTCTCCACGAGGATGAGAGGGGCCCGG
GCAGCAGCCTCATCTTCCGCACGGCCAGGTCTGTGCAAGGGGCACAGAGCCCGGAAGAGTCGAGAGCCCA
AAACCGCCGGCTGCTGCCCGACGCCCCCAACGCCCTACACATCCTGGACGGGCCCGAGCAGCGCTATTTC
CTGGGCGTCGTGGATCTCGCCACAGTCTACGGGCTCCGCAAGCGGCTGGAGCACCTGTGGAAGACACTGC
GCTACCCAGGCCGGACCTTCTCCACTGTCAGCCCGGCTCGCTACGCCCGTCGCCTCTGCCAGTGGGTGGA
GGCGCACACGGAGTGA
