>Addgene plasmid #23631 | pDONR223-PIP5KL1 | addgene partial sequence | sequence record 29366 | 23631 with M13pUC-fwd
TCGGGCCCAATAATGATTTTATTTTGACTGATAGTGACCTGTTCGTTGCAACAAATTGATGAGCAATGCT
TTTTTATAATGCCAACTTTGTACAAAAAAGTTGGCATGCAGAGCGTCTTCTACCCCGCCGGCCGCATCTC
CGAGAGGTATGACATCAAAGGCTGCGAGGTGAGCCGCTGGGTGGATCCCGCCCCTGAGGGCAGCCCCCTT
GTTCTGGTGCTGAAGGACCTCAACTTTCAGGGCAAGACCATCAACCTGGGGCCCCAGCGGAGCTGGTTCC
TCCGCCAGATGGAACTGGATACCACCTTCCTCCGGGAGCTCAACGTGCTGGATTACAGCCTCCTGATAGC
CTTCCAACGTCTCCACGAGGATGAGAGGGGCCCGGGCAGCAGCCTCATCTTCCGCACGGCCAGGTCTGTG
CAAGGGGCACAGAGCCCGGAAGAGTCGAGAGCCCAAAACCGCCGGCTGCTGCCCGACGCCCCCAACGCCC
TACACATCCTGGACGGGCCCGAGCAGCGCTATTTCCTGGGCGTCGTGGATCTCGCCACAGTCTACGGGCT
